>Addgene plasmid #146423 | pAc5.1B-lambdaN-HA-DmAGO1-PAZ3-siRNAres_G | depositor full sequence | sequence record 288868 | Full Sequence
CTTCAAGGAATTAATTCTATATTCTAAAAACACAAATGATACTTCTAAAAAAAATCATGAATGGCATCAA
CTCTGAATCAAATCTTTGCAGATGCACCTACTTCTCATTTCCACTGTCACATCATTTTTCCAGATCTCGC
TGCCTGTTATGTGGCCCACAAACCAAGACACGTTTTATGGCCATTAAAGCTGGCTGATCGTCGCCAAACA
CCAAATACATATCAATATGTACATTCGAGAAAGAAGCGATCAAAGAAGCGTCTTCGGGCGAGTAGGAGAA
TGCGGAGGAGAAGGAGAACGAGCTGATCTAGTATCTCTCCACAATCCAATGCCAACTGACCAACTGGCCA
TATTCGGAGCAATTTGAAGCCAATTTCCATCGCCTGGCGATCGCTCCATTCTTGGCTATATGTTTTTCAC
CGTTCCCGGGGCCATTTTCAAAGACTCGTCGGTAAGATAAGATTGTGTCACTCGCTGTCTCTCTTCATTT
GTCGAAGAATGCTGAGGAATTTCGCGATGACGTCGGCGAGTATTTTGAAGAATGAGAATAATTTGTATTT
ATACGAAAATCAGTTAGTGGAATTTTCTACAAAAACATGTTATCTATAGATAATTTTGTTGCAAAATATG
TTGACTATGACAAAGATTGTATGTATATACCTTTAATGTATTCTCATTTTCTTATGTATTTATAATGGCA
ATGATGATACTGATGATATTTTAAGATGATGCCAGACCACAGGCTGATTTCTGCGTCTTTTGCCGAACGC
AGTGCATGTGCGGTTGTTGTTTTTTGGAATAGTTTCAATTTTCGGACTGTCCGCTTTGATTTCAGTTTCT
TGGCTTATTCAAAAAGCAAAGTAAAGCCAAAAAAGCGAGATGGCAATACCAAATGCGGCAAAACGGTAGT
GGAAGGAAAGGGGTGCGGGGCAGCGGAAGGAAGGGTGGGGCGGGGCGTGGCGGGGTCTGTGGCTGGGCGC
GACGTCACCGACGTTGGAGCCACTCCTTTGACCATGTGTGCGTGTGTGTATTATTCGTGTCTCGCCACTC
GCCGGTTGTTTTTTTCTTTTTATCTCGCTCTCTCTAGCGCCATCTCGTACGCATGCTCAACGCACCGCAT
GTTGCCGTGTCCTTTATGCGTCATTTTGGCTCGAAATAGGCAATTATTTAAACAAAGATTAGTCAACGAA
AACGCTAAAATAAATAAGTCTACAATATGGTTACTTATTGCCATGTGTGTGCAGCCAACGATAGCAACAA
AAGCAACAACACAGTGGCTTTCCCTCTTTCACTTTTTGTTTGCAAGCGCGTGCGAGCAAGACGGCACGAC
CGGCAAACGCAATTACGCTGACAAAGAGCAGACGAAGTTTTGGCCGAAAAACATCAAGGCGCCTGATACG
AATGCATTTGCAATAACAATTGCGATATTTAATATTGTTTATGAAGCTGTTTGACTTCAAAACACACAAA
AAAAAAAATAAAACAAATTATTTGAAAGAGAATTAGGAATCGGACAGCTTATCGTTACGGGCTAACAGCA
CACCGAGACGAAATAGCTTACCTGACGTCACAGCCTCTGGAAGAACTGCCGCCAAGCAGAGAGAGAGAGA
AAAAGAGGGAGAGCAGCTTAGACCGCATGTGCTTGTGTGTGAGGCGTCTCTCTCTTCGTCTCCTGTTTGC
GCAAACGCATAGACTGCACTGAGAAAATCGATTACCTATTTTTTATGAATGAATATTTGCACTATTACTA
TTCAAAACTATTAAGATAGCAATCACATTCAATAGCCAAATACTATACCACCTGAGCGATGCAACGAAAT
GATCAATTTGAGCAAAAATGCTGCATATTTAGGACGGCATCATTATAGAAATGCTTCTTGCTGTGTACTT
TTCTCTCGTCTGGCAGCTGTTTCGCCGTTATTGTTAAAACCGGCTTAAGTTAGGTGTGTTTTCTACGACT
AGTGATGCCCCTACTAGAAGATGTGTGTTGCACAAATGTCCCTGAATAACCAATTTGAAGTGCAGATAGC
AGTAAACGTAAGCTAATATGAATATTATTTAACTGTAATGTTTTAATATCGCTGGACATTACTAATAAAC
CCACTATAAACACATGTACATATGTATGTTTTGGCATACAATGAGTAGTTGGGGAAAAAATGTGTAAAAG
CACCGTGACCATCACAGCATAAAGATAACCAGCTGAAGTATCGAATATGAGTAACCCCCAAATTGAATCA
CATGCCGCAACTGATAGGACCCATGGAAGTACACTCTTCATGGCGATATACAAGACACACACAAGCACGA
ACACCCAGTTGCGGAGGAAATTCTCCGTAAATGAAAACCCAATCGGCGAACAATTCATACCCATATATGG
TAAAAGTTTTGAACGCGACTTGAGAGCGGAGAGCATTGCGGCTGATAAGGTTTTAGCGCTAAGCGGGCTT
TATAAAACGGGCTGCGGGACCAGTTTTCATATCACTACCGTTTGAGTTCTTGTGCTGTGTGGATACTCCT
CCCGACACAAAGCCGCTCCATCAGCCAGCAGTCGTCTAATCCAGAGACCCCGGATCGGGGTACCCAACAT
GGACGCACAAACACGACGACGTGAGCGTCGCGCTGAGAAACAAGCTCAATGGAAAGCTGCAAACGGTGGA
TCTCCTCCAAGCTTGAATTCTATGTACCCATACGATGTTCCAGATTACGCTATGTCCACGGAGCGTGAGC
TGGCTCCCGGTGGGCCAGCTCAGCTCCATCCGCACACGCTGCCGCTGACTTTTCCGGATCTCCAGATGAC
CTCCACCGTGGGCATCATTGGGAAAGTCTACGAGTCACAGTGGACCCCCTCGCCCACTCGGCCTCAGAGT
CCCTCTCAGGCGCAGACTAGCTTCGACACGCTCACATCACCACCAGCGCCCGGCTCGTCGGTCAATCCCA
CCGCCGTCACCAGCCCAAGTGCCCAGAATGTGGCCGCTGGTGGAGCAACTGTGGCCGGTGCAGCAGCAAC
TGCCGCCCAGGTGGCCTCCGCCTTGGGTGCCACCACCGGCAGCGTGACGCCAGCAATTGCCACCGCAACG
CCAGCCACGCAGCCGGATATGCCCGTCTTTACGTGTCCACGACGCCCGAATCTCGGACGAGAGGGTCGCC
CGATTGTGCTGCGCGCCAATCACTTCCAGGTGACAATGCCGCGTGGCTATGTGCATCACTATGACATCAA
TATACAGCCGGACAAGTGTCCGCGAAAGGTGAACCGTGAGATTATCGAGACTATGGTGCATGCCTATAGC
AAGATCTTCGGAGTGCTCAAGCCGGTGTTCGATGGTCGCAACAATCTGTATACCCGCGATCCCCTGCCCA
TTGGCAACGAGCGTCTAGAGCTGGAGGTTACTCTACCCGGCGAGGGCAAAGATCGAATCTTTCGCGTGAC
GATCAAGTGGCAGGCTCAGGTCTCGCTCTTCAATTTGGAGGAAGCTCTCGAAGGCCGCACGCGGCAGATA
CCCTATGATGCCATTTTGGCGCTCGATGTGGTCATGCGCCATCTGCCCAGCATGACGTACACGCCAGTGG
GACGTAGCTTCTTCAGTTCCCCGGAGGGTTACTACCATCCCCTGGGTGGTGGACGCGAGGTTTGGTTCGG
TTTCCATCAGAGCGCAAGGCCCTCGCAGTGGAAGATGATGCTCAATATCGATGTCTCGGCCACCGCTTTC
TACAAGGCTCAACCAGTCATTGACTTCATGTGCGAGGTGCTGGACATTCGCGACATCAACGAGCAGCGCA
AACCGCTCACCGATTCGCAGCGCGTCAAGTTCACCAAAGAAATTAAAGGCCTGAAGATCGAGATCACCCA
CTGCGGCCAGATGCGTGCCGCGGCTCGTGTGTGCAACGTCACTCGCCGCCCCGCTCAGATGCAATCATTC
CCACTGCAGCTGGAGAACGGACAGACCGTAGAGTGCACCGTGGCCAAGTACTTCCTGGACAAGTACCGCA
TGAAATTGCGCTACCCGCACTTGCCCTGCCTGCAGGTTGGCCAAGAGCACAAGCACACTTACCTGCCTCT
AGAGGTGTGCAACATTGTGGCCGGACAGCGGTGCATTAAAAAGCTGACCGATATGCAGACGTCGACCATG
ATCAAGGCCACAGCTCGTTCAGCTCCGGATCGTGAGCGTGAGATTAACAACTTGGTAAAGCGCGCCGACT
TCAACAACGATTCGTATGTGCAAGAGTTTGGCCTGACCATCTCCAATTCGATGATGGAGGTACGAGGACG
CGTCTTGCCTCCTCCCAAGCTTCAGTATGGGGGACGTGTGTCTACCGGCCTCACCGGCCAGCAGCTGTTC
CCGCCACAGAACAAGGTGAGCTTGGCCTCGCCCAACCAGGGTGTATGGGATATGCGAGGCAAGCAGTTCT
TCACTGGCGTCGAGATCCGCATCTGGGCCATCGCCTGTTTTGCCCCACAGCGCACGGTGCGCGAGGATGC
GCTGCGTAATTTCACCCAGCAGCTGCAGAAGATCTCAAACGATGCAGGCATGCCGATAATTGGACAGCCG
TGCTTCTGTAAGTACGCCACCGGGCCGGATCAAGTGGAACCCATGTTCCGTTACCTGAAGATCACCTTCC
CCGGCCTGCAACTCGTCGTGGTTGTGCTGCCCGGCAAGACTCCAGTATACGCCGAGGTGAAGCGTGTAGG
TGACACCGTTCTGGGTATGGCCACCCAGTGTGTGCAGGCCAAGAACGTGAACAAGACATCGCCACAGACG
CTCTCTAATCTGTGTCTGAAGATCAACGTCAAGTTGGGCGGCATCAATTCAATTCTGGTCCCCTCCATTC
GGCCAAAGGTCTTCAATGAGCCGGTCATCTTTTTGGGTGCCGATGTGACACACCCACCAGCTGGCGACAA
CAAGAAACCATCGATTGCCGCCGTCGTGGGCTCCATGGATGCCCATCCATCGCGGTATGCCGCCACCGTT
CGCGTACAGCAGCACCGACAGGAGATCATCCAGGAGCTGAGCAGCATGGTGCGCGAGCTGTTGATCATGT
TCTACAAGTCGACGGGCGGCTACAAGCCCCACCGCATCATACTCTATCGTGACGGAGTCTCCGAGGGACA
ATTCCCACATGTCCTGCAACACGAATTGACCGCCATTCGCGAGGCCTGCATTAAGCTAGAGCCAGAGTAT
CGGCCGGGCATCACATTCATTGTGGTGCAGAAGCGCCATCACACTCGACTCTTCTGCGCGGAGAAGAAGG
AGCAGAGCGGCAAATCGGGCAATATTCCCGCAGGCACCACCGTCGATGTGGGCATCACACATCCCACCGA
ATTTGATTTCTATCTATGCAGCCATCAGGGCATCCAGGGCACCAGTCGCCCCTCGCACTACCACGTTCTG
TGGGACGACAATCACTTTGACTCGGACGAGCTGCAGTGCCTCACGTATCAGCTATGCCGTACGTACGTGC
GCTGCACCCGATCCGTCAGTATACCGGCGCCAGCCTACTACGCCCATTTAGTGGCCTTCCGTGCCAGATA
TCATCTGGTGGAGAAGGAGCACGATTCGGGCGAGGGTTCGCACCAGAGCGGCTGCTCAGAGGATCGTACG
CCAGGTGCCATGGCCAGGGCCATCACTGTGCACGCGGATACCAAGAAGGTCATGTACTTTGCCTAACTCG
AGTCTAGAGGGCCCGCGGTTCGAAGGTAAGCCTATCCCTAACCCTCTCCTCGGTCTCGATTCTACGCGTA
CCGGTCATCATCACCATCACCATTGAGTTTAAACCCGCTGATCAGCCTCGACTGTGCCTTCTAAGGCCTG
AGCTCGCTGATCAGCCTCGATCGAGGATCCAGACATGATAAGATACATTGATGAGTTTGGACAAACCACA
ACTAGAATGCAGTGAAAAAAATGCTTTATTTGTGAAATTTGTGATGCTATTGCTTTATTTGTAACCATTA
TAAGCTGCAATAAACAAGTTAACAACAACAATTGCATTCATTTTATGTTTCAGGTTCAGGGGGAGGTGTG
GGAGGTTTTTTAAAGCAAGTAAAACCTCTACAAATGTGGTATGGCTGATTATGATCAGTCGACCGATGCC
CTTGAGAGCCTTCAACCCAGTCAGCTCCTTCCGGTGGGCGCGGGGCATGACTATCGTCGCCGCACTTATG
ACTGTCTTCTTTATCATGCAACTCGTAGGACAGGTGCCGGCAGCGCTCTGGGTCATTTTCGGCGAGGACC
GCTTTCGCTGGAGCGCGACGATGATCGGCCTGTCGCTTGCGGTATTCGGAATCTTGCACGCCCTCGCTCA
AGCCTTCGTCACTGGTCCCGCCACCAAACGTTTCGGCGAGAAGCAGGCCATTATCGCCGGCATGGCGGCC
GACGCGCTGGGCTACGTCTTGCTGGCGTTCGCGACGCGAGGCTGGATGGCCTTCCCCATTATGATTCTTC
TCGCTTCCGGCGGCATCGGGATGCCCGCGTTGCAGGCCATGCTGTCCAGGCAGGTAGATGACGACCATCA
GGGACAGCTTCAAGGATCGCTCGCGGCTCTTACCAGCCAGCAAAAGGCCAGGAACCGTAAAAAGGCCGCG
TTGCTGGCGTTTTTCCATAGGCTCCGCCCCCCTGACGAGCATCACAAAAATCGACGCTCAAGTCAGAGGT
GGCGAAACCCGACAGGACTATAAAGATACCAGGCGTTTCCCCCTGGAAGCTCCCTCGTGCGCTCTCCTGT
TCCGACCCTGCCGCTTACCGGATACCTGTCCGCCTTTCTCCCTTCGGGAAGCGTGGCGCTTTCTCAATGC
TCACGCTGTAGGTATCTCAGTTCGGTGTAGGTCGTTCGCTCCAAGCTGGGCTGTGTGCACGAACCCCCCG
TTCAGCCCGACCGCTGCGCCTTATCCGGTAACTATCGTCTTGAGTCCAACCCGGTAAGACACGACTTATC
GCCACTGGCAGCAGCCACTGGTAACAGGATTAGCAGAGCGAGGTATGTAGGCGGTGCTACAGAGTTCTTG
AAGTGGTGGCCTAACTACGGCTACACTAGAAGGACAGTATTTGGTATCTGCGCTCTGCTGAAGCCAGTTA
CCTTCGGAAAAAGAGTTGGTAGCTCTTGATCCGGCAAACAAACCACCGCTGGTAGCGGTGGTTTTTTTGT
TTGCAAGCAGCAGATTACGCGCAGAAAAAAAGGATCTCAAGAAGATCCTTTGATCTTTTCTACGGGGTCT
GACGCTCAGTGGAACGAAAACTCACGTTAAGGGATTTTGGTCATGAGATTATCAAAAAGGATCTTCACCT
AGATCCTTTTAAATTAAAAATGAAGTTTTAAATCAATCTAAAGTATATATGAGTAAACTTGGTCTGACAG
TTACCAATGCTTAATCAGTGAGGCACCTATCTCAGCGATCTGTCTATTTCGTTCATCCATAGTTGCCTGA
CTCCCCGTCGTGTAGATAACTACGATACGGGAGGGCTTACCATCTGGCCCCAGTGCTGCAATGATACCGC
GAGACCCACGCTCACCGGCTCCAGATTTATCAGCAATAAACCAGCCAGCCGGAAGGGCCGAGCGCAGAAG
TGGTCCTGCAACTTTATCCGCCTCCATCCAGTCTATTAATTGTTGCCGGGAAGCTAGAGTAAGTAGTTCG
CCAGTTAATAGTTTGCGCAACGTTGTTGCCATTGCTGCAGGCATCGTGGTGTCACGCTCGTCGTTTGGTA
TGGCTTCATTCAGCTCCGGTTCCCAACGATCAAGGCGAGTTACATGATCCCCCATGTTGTGCAAAAAAGC
GGTTAGCTCCTTCGGTCCTCCGATCGTTGTCAGAAGTAAGTTGGCCGCAGTGTTATCACTCATGGTTATG
GCAGCACTGCATAATTCTCTTACTGTCATGCCATCCGTAAGATGCTTTTCTGTGACTGGTGAGTACTCAA
CCAAGTCATTCTGAGAATAGTGTATGCGGCGACCGAGTTGCTCTTGCCCGGCGTCAACACGGGATAATAC
CGCGCCACATAGCAGAACTTTAAAAGTGCTCATCATTGGAAAACGTTCTTCGGGGCGAAAACTCTCAAGG
ATCTTACCGCTGTTGAGATCCAGTTCGATGTAACCCACTCGTGCACCCAACTGATCTTCAGCATCTTTTA
CTTTCACCAGCGTTTCTGGGTGAGCAAAAACAGGAAGGCAAAATGCCGCAAAAAAGGGAATAAGGGCGAC
ACGGAAATGTTGAATACTCATACTCTTCCTTTTTCAATATTATTGAAGCATTTATCAGGGTTATTGTCTC
ATGAGCGGATACATATTTGAATGTATTTAGAAAAATAAACAAATAGGGGTTCCGCGCACATTTCCCCGAA
AAGTGCCACCTGACGTCTAAGAAACCATTATTATCATGACATTAACCTATAAAAATAGGCGTATCACGAG
GCCCTTTCGT
Features (pLannotate 1.2.2; 11 found; start..end, strand, type, name):
     56..2568    +  promoter       Ac5 promoter: Drosophila melanogaster actin 5C promoter
   2589..2654    +  CDS            N (fragment): REGN_LAMBD - Experimental evidence at protein level: Swiss-Prot protein existence level 1. Plays a role as a transcriptional antitermination factor that allows the virus to initiate its lytic phase. Activates expression of the delayed viral early genes by modifying host RNA polymerase (RNAP) into a form that is resistant to termination signals. This antitermination function requires the host NusA protein which serves to stabilize the interaction between antitermination protein N and host RNA polymerase. From Escherichia phage lambda (Bacteriophage lambda).
   2685..2711    +  CDS            3xHA (fragment): three tandem HA epitope tags
   3060..5663    +  CDS            Ago2: AGO2_RAT - Also known as Eif2c2. Experimental evidence at protein level: Swiss-Prot protein existence level 1. Required for RNA-mediated gene silencing (RNAi) by the RNA- induced silencing complex (RISC). The 'minimal RISC' appears to include AGO2 bound to a short guide RNA such as a microRNA (miRNA) or short interfering RNA (siRNA). These guide RNAs direct RISC to complementary mRNAs that are targets for RISC-mediated gene silencing. The precise mechanism of gene silencing depends on the degree of complementarity between the miRNA or siRNA and its target. Binding of RISC to a perfectly comple
   5695..5736    +  CDS            V5 tag: epitope tag from simian virus 5
   5836..5970    -  polyA_signal   SV40 poly(A) signal: SV40 polyadenylation signal
   5993..6077    -  CDS            large T antigen (fragment): large T antigen from SV40 (simian virus 40)
   6078..6548    +  CDS            TcR (fragment): tetracycline efflux protein; tet; confers resistance to tetracycline
   6592..7180    -  rep_origin     ori: high-copy-number ColE1/pMB1/pBR322/pUC origin of replication
   7351..8211    -  CDS            AmpR: β-lactamase; bla; confers resistance to ampicillin, carbenicillin, and related antibiotics
   8212..8316    -  promoter       AmpR promoter: bla
