[The description below was written by a language model from this plasmid's Addgene catalogue record and pLannotate feature annotations shown in this document.]
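Description:
pAc5.1B-lambdaN-HA-DmAGO1-PAZ3-siRNAres_G is an 8.4 kb insect expression plasmid for producing a tagged, mutant form of Drosophila melanogaster Argonaute 1 (AGO1) in fly cells. The catalogue lists the backbone as unknown, although the name and annotated features point to a pAc5.1-type vector. The Drosophila actin 5C promoter provides strong constitutive transcription, and an SV40 polyadenylation signal lies downstream of the insert. In bacteria the plasmid is maintained through a ColE1/pUC-type origin and selected with ampicillin via the β-lactamase gene. The record lists it as low copy even though the origin is annotated as a high-copy type. Short fragments annotated as tetracycline resistance and SV40 large T antigen appear to be non-functional backbone remnants.

The open reading frame begins with a fragment of the bacteriophage lambda N protein, the peptide that binds boxB RNA hairpins, followed by an HA epitope and then the AGO1 coding sequence. The annotation tool labelled this region as rat Ago2, which reflects homology within the Argonaute family rather than the recorded insert. A V5 tag is annotated after the insert, but the record does not state whether it is in frame and translated. The lambdaN fusion allows the protein to be artificially tethered to reporter mRNAs carrying boxB sites, so that silencing activity can be assayed independently of miRNA guidance. The name indicates a PAZ-domain mutant ("PAZ3") and an siRNA-resistant coding sequence, which would suit complementation experiments after knockdown of endogenous AGO1, though the exact changes are not described. The depositor notes two non-silent differences from the reference sequence, V315A and H913R, and cautions that the supplied sequence may be theoretical.
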