Addgene plasmid #146423: pAc5.1B-lambdaN-HA-DmAGO1-PAZ3-siRNAres_G
Purpose: Insect Expression of DmAGO1-PAZ3-siRNAres
Depositing lab: Elisa Izaurralde. Depositing organization: Max Planck Institute for Developmental Biology. Publication: A C-terminal silencing domain in GW182 is essential for miRNA function. Eulalio A, Helms S, Fritzsch C, Fauser M, Izaurralde E. RNA. 2009 Jun;15(6):1067-77. doi: 10.1261/rna.1605509. Epub 2009 Apr 21. PubMed 19383769.
Backbone
  Vector backbone: Unknown
  Vector type: Insect Expression
Growth in bacteria
  Bacterial resistance: Ampicillin, 100 μg/mL
  Growth temperature: 37°C
  Growth strain: DH5alpha
  Copy number: Low Copy
Gene/Insert
  Gene/Insert name: DmAGO1-PAZ3-siRNAres
  Species: D. melanogaster (fly)
  Mutation: variation with 2 non silent mutations V315A and H913R compared to the sequence given by NCBI:NM_166020.1
  Entrez Gene: AGO1 (a.k.a. Dmel_CG6671, AGO-1, Ago, Ago-1, Ago1, Agp1, CG6671, Dm Ago1, DmAgo1, Dmel\CG6671, MRE20, ago-1, ago1, ago1-1, anon-WO0257455.29, argonaute1, dAGO1, dAgo1, dmAgo1, l(2)04845, l(2)4845, l(2)k00208, l(2)k08121)
  Cloning method: Unknown
Terms and licenses: Academic/Nonprofit Terms; Industry Terms: Not Available to Industry
Depositor comments: Plasmids from this collection were made available to the research community and donated after the lab closed. Please note that the sequence provided by the depositing laboratory may be theoretical/predicted or based on Sanger sequencing results. There may be discrepancies between sequencing results obtained by Addgene and the depositor sequence. If an Addgene verified sequence is not available, please contact before placing your order to request that our lab fully sequence the plasmid.
How to cite: pAc5.1B-lambdaN-HA-DmAGO1-PAZ3-siRNAres_G was a gift from Elisa Izaurralde (Addgene plasmid # 146423 ; http://n2t.net/addgene:146423 ; RRID:Addgene_146423)
